>Addgene plasmid #85656 | pSico shMAP3K2 human | addgene full sequence | sequence record 170822 | Addgene Partial NGS Result
AGCAAAATTTAAGCTACAACAAGGCAAGGCTTGACCGACAATTGCATGAAGAATCTGCTTAGGGTTAGGC
GTTTTGCGCTGCTTCGCGATGTACGGGCCAGATATACGCGTTGACATTGATTATTGACTAGTTATTAATA
GTAATCAATTACGGGGTCATTAGTTCATAGCCCATATATGGAGTTCCGCGTTACATAACTTACGGTAAAT
GGCCCGCCTGGCTGACCGCCCAACGACCCCCGCCCATTGACGTCAATAATGACGTATGTTCCCATAGTAA
CGCCAATAGGGACTTTCCATTGACGTCAATGGGTGGAGTATTTACGGTAAACTGCCCACTTGGCAGTACA
TCAAGTGTATCATATGCCAAGTACGCCCCCTATTGACGTCAATGACGGTAAATGGCCCGCCTGGCATTAT
GCCCAGTACATGACCTTATGGGACTTTCCTACTTGGCAGTACATCTACGTATTAGTCATCGCTATTACCA
TGGTGATGCGGTTTTGGCAGTACATCAATGGGCGTGGATAGCGGTTTGACTCACGGGGATTTCCAAGTCT
CCACCCCATTGACGTCAATGGGAGTTTGTTTTGGCACCAAAATCAACGGGACTTTCCAAAATGTCGTAAC
AACTCCGCCCCATTGACGCAAATGGGCGGTAGGCGTGTACGGTGGGAGGTCTATATAAGCAGCGCGTTTT
GCCTGTACTGGGTCTCTCTGGTTAGACCAGATCTGAGCCTGGGAGCTCTCTGGCTAACTAGGGAACCCAC
TGCTTAAGCCTCAATAAAGCTTGCCTTGAGTGCTTCAAGTAGTGTGTGCCCGTCTGTTGTGTGACTCTGG
TAACTAGAGATCCCTCAGACCCTTTTAGTCAGTGTGGAAAATCTCTAGCAGTGGCGCCCGAACAGGGACT
TGAAAGCGAAAGGGAAACCAGAGGAGCTCTCTCGACGCAGGACTCGGCTTGCTGAAGCGCGCACGGCAAG
AGGCGAGGGGCGGCGACTGGTGAGTACGCCAAAAATTTTGACTAGCGGAGGCTAGAAGGAGAGAGATGGG
TGCGAGAGCGTCAGTATTAAGCGGGGGAGAATTAGATCGCGATGGGAAAAAATTCGGTTAAGGCCAGGGG
GAAAGAAAAAATATAAATTAAAACATATAGTATGGGCAAGCAGGGAGCTAGAACGATTCGCAGTTAATCC
TGGCCTGTTAGAAACATCAGAAGGCTGTAGACAAATACTGGGACAGCTACAACCATCCCTTCAGACAGGA
TCAGAAGAACTTAGATCATTATATAATACAGTAGCAACCCTCTATTGTGTGCATCAAAGGATAGAGATAA
AAGACACCAAGGAAGCTTTAGACAAGATAGAGGAAGAGCAAAACAAAAGTAAGACCACCGCACAGCAAGC
GGCCGGCCGCTGATCTTCAGACCTGGAGGAGGAGATATGAGGGACAATTGGAGAAGTGAATTATATAAAT
ATAAAGTAGTAAAAATTGAACCATTAGGAGTAGCACCCACCAAGGCAAAGAGAAGAGTGGTGCAGAGAGA
AAAAAGAGCAGTGGGAATAGGAGCTTTGTTCCTTGGGTTCTTGGGAGCAGCAGGAAGCACTATGGGCGCA
GCGTCAATGACGCTGACGGTACAGGCCAGACAATTATTGTCTGGTATAGTGCAGCAGCAGAACAATTTGC
TGAGGGCTATTGAGGCGCAACAGCATCTGTTGCAACTCACAGTCTGGGGCATCAAGCAGCTCCAGGCAAG
AATCCTGGCTGTGGAAAGATACCTAAAGGATCAACAGCTCCTGGGGATTTGGGGTTGCTCTGGAAAACTC
ATTTGCACCACTGCTGTGCCTTGGAATGCTAGTTGGAGTAATAAATCTCTGGAACAGATTTGGAATCACA
CGACCTGGATGGAGTGGGACAGAGAAATTAACAATTACACAAGCTTAATACACTCCTTAATTGAAGAATC
GCAAAACCAGCAAGAAAAGAATGAACAAGAATTATTGGAATTAGATAAATGGGCAAGTTTGTGGAATTGG
TTTAACATAACAAATTGGCTGTGGTATATAAAATTATTCATAATGATAGTAGGAGGCTTGGTAGGTTTAA
GAATAGTTTTTGCTGTACTTTCTATAGTGAATAGAGTTAGGCAGGGATATTCACCATTATCGTTTCAGAC
CCACCTCCCAACCCCGAGGGGACCCGACAGGCCCGAAGGAATAGAAGAAGAAGGTGGAGAGAGAGACAGA
GACAGATCCATTCGATTAGTGAACGGATCGGCACTGCGTGCGCCAATTCTGCAGACAAATGGCAGTATTC
ATCCACAATTTTAAAAGAAAAGGGGGGATTGGGGGGTACAGTGCAGGGGAAAGAATAGTAGACATAATAG
CAACAGACATACAAACTAAAGAATTACAAAAACAAATTACAAAAATTCAAAATTTTCGGGTTTATTACAG
GGACAGCAGAGATCCAGTTTGGTTAGTACCGGGCCCGCTCTAGAGATCCGACGCGCCATCTCTAGGCCCG
CGCCGGCCCCCTCGCACAGACTTGTGGGAGAAGCTCGGCTACTCCCCTGCCCCGGTTAATTTGCATATAA
TATTTCCTAGTAACTATAGAGGCTTAATGTGCGATAAAAGACAGATAATCTGTTCTTTTTAATACTAGCT
ACATTTTACATGATAGGCTTGGATTTCTATAACTTCGTATAGCATACATTATACGAAGTTATAAACAGCA
CAAAAGGAAACTCACCCTAACTGTAAAGTAATTGTGTGTTTTGAGACTATAAATATCCCTTGGAGAAAAG
CCTTGTTTGGATGATTTCACTAGGCATTTCAAGAGAATGCCTAGTGAAATCATCCTTTTTTCTCGAGTAC
TAGGATCCATTAGGCGGCCGAATTCGTCGACCTCGAAATTCTACCGGGTAGGGGAGGCGCTTTTCCCAAG
GCAGTCTGGAGCATGCGCTTTAGCAGCCCCGCTGGGCACTTGGCGCTACACAAGTGGCCTCTGGCCTCGC
ACACATTCCACATCCACCGGTAGGCGCCAACCGGCTCCGTTCTTTGGTGGCCCCTTCGCGCCACCTTCTA
CTCCTCCCCTAGTCAGGAAGTTCCCCCCCGCCCCGCAGCTCGCGTCGTGCAGGACGTGACAAATGGAAGT
AGCACGTCTCACTAGTCTCGTGCAGATGGACAGCACCGCTGAGCAATGGAAGCGGGTAGGCCTTTGGGGC
AGCGGCCAATAGCAGCTTTGCTCCTTCGCTTTCTGGGCTCAGAGGCTGGGAAGGGGCTTCAAAAGCGCAC
GTCTGCCGCGCTGTTCTCCTCTTCCTCATCTCCGGGCCTTTCGACCTGCATCCATCTAGATCTCGATCGA
GCAGCTGAAGCTTACCATGACCGAGTACAAGCCCACGGTGCGCCTCGCCACCCGCGACGACGTCCCCAGG
GCCGTACGCACCCTCGCCGCCGCGTTCGCCGACTACCCCGCCACGCGCCACACCGTCGATCCGGACCGCC
ACATCGAGCGGGTCACCGAGCTGCAAGAACTCTTCCTCACGCGCGTCGGGCTCGACATCGGCAAGGTGTG
GGTCGCGGACGACGGCGCCGCGGTGGCGGTCTGGACCACGCCGGAGAGCGTCGAAGCGGGGGCGGTGTTC
GCCGAGATCGGCCCGCGCATGGCCGAGTTGAGCGGTTCCCGGCTGGCCGCGCAGCAACAGATGGAAGGCC
TCCTGGCGCCGCACCGGCCCAAGGAGCCCGCGTGGTTCCTGGCCACCGTCGGCGTCTCGCCCGACCACCA
GGGCAAGGGTCTGGGCAGCGCCGTCGTGCTCCCCGGAGTGGAGGCGGCCGAGCGCGCCGGGGTGCCCGCC
TTCCTGGAGACCTCCGCGCCCCGCAACCTCCCCTTCTACGAGCGGCTCGGCTTCACCGTCACCGCCGACG
TCGAGGTGCCCGAAGGACCGCGCACCTGGTGCATGACCCGCAAGCCCGGTGCCTGACGCCCGCCCCACGA
CCCGCAGCGCCCGACCGAAAGGAGCGCACGACCCCATGCATCGATGATATCATAATTTAAACAAGCAAAA
CCAAATTAAGGGCCAGCTCATTCCTCCCACTCATGATCTATAGATCTATAGATCTCTCGTGGGATCATTG
TTTTTCTCTTGATTCCCACTTTGTGGTTCTAAGTACTGTGGTTTCCAAATGTGTCAGTTTCATAGCCTGA
AGAACGAGATCAGCAGCCTCTGTTCCACATACACTTCATTCTCAGTATTGTTTTGCCAAGTTCTAATTCC
ATCAGAAGCTGGTCGACTCTAGCTAGATGCGGCCGCAATTCGTCGAGGGACCTAATAACTTCGTATAGCA
TACATTATACGAAGTTATACATGTTTAAGGGTTCCGGTTCCACTAGGTACAATTCGATATCAAGCTTATC
GATAATCAACCTCTGGATTACAAAATTTGTGAAAGATTGACTGGTATTCTTAACTATGTTGCTCCTTTTA
CGCTATGTGGATACGCTGCTTTAATGCCTTTGTATCATGCTATTGCTTCCCGTATGGCTTTCATTTTCTC
CTCCTTGTATAAATCCTGGTTGCTGTCTCTTTATGAGGAGTTGTGGCCCGTTGTCAGGCAACGTGGCGTG
GTGTGCACTGTGTTTGCTGACGCAACCCCCACTGGTTGGGGCATTGCCACCACCTGTCAGCTCCTTTCCG
GGACTTTCGCTTTCCCCCTCCCTATTGCCACGGCGGAACTCATCGCCGCCTGCCTTGCCCGCTGCTGGAC
AGGGGCTCGGCTGTTGGGCACTGACAATTCCGTGGTGTTGTCGGGGAAATCATCGTCCTTTCCTTGGCTG
CTCGCCTGTGTTGCCACCTGGATTCTGCGCGGGACGTCCTTCTGCTACGTCCCTTCGGCCCTCAATCCAG
CGGACCTTCCTTCCCGCGGCCTGCTGCCGGCTCTGCGGCCTCTTCCGCGTCTTCGCCTTCGCCCTCAGAC
GAGTCGGATCTCCCTTTGGGCCGCCTCCCCGCATCGATACCGTCGACCTCGATCGAGACCTAGAAAAACA
TGGAGCAATCACAAGTAGCAATACAGCAGCTACCAATGCTGATTGTGCCTGGCTAGAAGCACAAGAGGAG
GAGGAGGTGGGTTTTCCAGTCACACCTCAGGTACCTTTAAGACCAATGACTTACAAGGCAGCTGTAGATC
TTAGCCACTTTTTAAAAGAAAAGGGGGGACTGGAAGGGCTAATTCACTCCCAACGAAGACAAGATATCCT
TGATCTGTGGATCTACCACACACAAGGCTACTTCCCTGATTGGCAGAACTACACACCAGGGCCAGGGATC
AGATATCCACTGACCTTTGGATGGTGCTACAAGCTAGTACCAGTTGAGCAAGAGAAGGTAGAAGAAGCCA
ATGAAGGAGAGAACACCCGCTTGTTACACCCTGTGAGCCTGCATGGGATGGATGACCCGGAGAGAGAAGT
ATTAGAGTGGAGGTTTGACAGCCGCCTAGCATTTCATCACATGGCCCGAGAGCTGCATCCGGACTGTACT
GGGTCTCTCTGGTTAGACCAGATCTGAGCCTGGGAGCTCTCTGGCTAACTAGGGAACCCACTGCTTAAGC
CTCAATAAAGCTTGCCTTGAGTGCTTCAAGTAGTGTGTGCCCGTCTGTTGTGTGACTCTGGTAACTAGAG
ATCCCTCAGACCCTTTTAGTCAGTGTGGAAAATCTCTAGCAGCATGTGAGCAAAAGGCCAGCAAAAGGCC
AGGAACCGTAAAAAGGCCGCGTTGCTGGCGTTTTTCCATAGGCTCCGCCCCCCTGACGAGCATCACAAAA
ATCGACGCTCAAGTCAGAGGTGGCGAAACCCGACAGGACTATAAAGATACCAGGCGTTTCCCCCTGGAAG
CTCCCTCGTGCGCTCTCCTGTTCCGACCCTGCCGCTTACCGGATACCTGTCCGCCTTTCTCCCTTCGGGA
AGCGTGGCGCTTTCTCATAGCTCACGCTGTAGGTATCTCAGTTCGGTGTAGGTCGTTCGCTCCAAGCTGG
GCTGTGTGCACGAACCCCCCGTTCAGCCCGACCGCTGCGCCTTATCCGGTAACTATCGTCTTGAGTCCAA
CCCGGTAAGACACGACTTATCGCCACTGGCAGCAGCCACTGGTAACAGGATTAGCAGAGCGAGGTATGTA
GGCGGTGCTACAGAGTTCTTGAAGTGGTGGCCTAACTACGGCTACACTAGAAGAACAGTATTTGGTATCT
GCGCTCTGCTGAAGCCAGTTACCTTCGGAAAAAGAGTTGGTAGCTCTTGATCCGGCAAACAAACCACCGC
TGGTAGCGGTGGTTTTTTTGTTTGCAAGCAGCAGATTACGCGCAGAAAAAAAGGATCTCAAGAAGATCCT
TTGATCTTTTCTACGGGGTCTGACGCTCAGTGGAACGAAAACTCACGTTAAGGGATTTTGGTCATGAGAT
TATCAAAAAGGATCTTCACCTAGATCCTTTTAAATTAAAAATGAAGTTTTAAATCAATCTAAAGTATATA
TGAGTAAACTTGGTCTGACAGTTACCAATGCTTAATCAGTGAGGCACCTATCTCAGCGATCTGTCTATTT
CGTTCATCCATAGTTGCCTGACTCCCCGTCGTGTAGATAACTACGATACGGGAGGGCTTACCATCTGGCC
CCAGTGCTGCAATGATACCGCGAGACCCACGCTCACCGGCTCCAGATTTATCAGCAATAAACCAGCCAGC
CGGAAGGGCCGAGCGCAGAAGTGGTCCTGCAACTTTATCCGCCTCCATCCAGTCTATTAATTGTTGCCGG
GAAGCTAGAGTAAGTAGTTCGCCAGTTAATAGTTTGCGCAACGTTGTTGCCATTGCTACAGGCATCGTGG
TGTCACGCTCGTCGTTTGGTATGGCTTCATTCAGCTCCGGTTCCCAACGATCAAGGCGAGTTACATGATC
CCCCATGTTGTGCAAAAAAGCGGTTAGCTCCTTCGGTCCTCCGATCGTTGTCAGAAGTAAGTTGGCCGCA
GTGTTATCACTCATGGTTATGGCAGCACTGCATAATTCTCTTACTGTCATGCCATCCGTAAGATGCTTTT
CTGTGACTGGTGAGTACTCAACCAAGTCATTCTGAGAATAGTGTATGCGGCGACCGAGTTGCTCTTGCCC
GGCGTCAATACGGGATAATACCGCGCCACATAGCAGAACTTTAAAAGTGCTCATCATTGGAAAACGTTCT
TCGGGGCGAAAACTCTCAAGGATCTTACCGCTGTTGAGATCCAGTTCGATGTAACCCACTCGTGCACCCA
ACTGATCTTCAGCATCTTTTACTTTCACCAGCGTTTCTGGGTGAGCAAAAACAGGAAGGCAAAATGCCGC
AAAAAAGGGAATAAGGGCGACACGGAAATGTTGAATACTCATACTCTTCCTTTTTCAATATTATTGAAGC
ATTTATCAGGGTTATTGTCTCATGAGCGGATACATATTTGAATGTATTTAGAAAAATAAACAAATAGGGG
TTCCGCGCACATTTCCCCGAAAAGTGCCACCTGACGTCGACGGATCGGGAGATCTCCCGATCCCCTATGG
TGCACTCTCAGTACAATCTGCTCTGATGCCGCATAGTTAAGCCAGTATCTGCTCCCTGCTTGTGTGTTGG
AGGTCGCTGAGTAGTGCGCG
Features (pLannotate 1.2.2; 23 found; start..end, strand, type, name):
    113..492     +  enhancer       CMV enhancer: human cytomegalovirus immediate early enhancer
    493..692     +  promoter       CMV promoter: human cytomegalovirus (CMV) immediate early promoter
    710..890     +  LTR            5' LTR (truncated): truncated 5' long terminal repeat (LTR) from HIV-1
    937..1062    +  misc_feature   HIV-1 Ψ: packaging signal of human immunodeficiency virus type 1
   1046..1384    +  CDS            HIV-1 gag (fragment): gag protein from human immunodeficiency virus 1; gag
   1559..1792    +  misc_feature   RRE: The Rev response element (RRE) of HIV-1 allows for Rev-dependent mRNA export from the nucleus to the cytoplasm.
   2169..2269    +  CDS            Rev (fragment): human immunodeficiency virus 1 (HIV-1) Rev protein; rev; enhances nuclear export of unspliced and incompletely spliced viral mRNAs
   2319..2436    +  misc_feature   cPPT/CTS: central polypurine tract and central termination sequence of HIV-1
   2689..2722    +  protein_bind   loxP: Cre-mediated recombination occurs in the 8-bp core sequence (GCATACAT). Cre recombinase
   2916..3276    +  promoter       PGK promoter (fragment): mouse phosphoglycerate kinase 1 promoter
   3276..3333    +  promoter       PGK promoter (fragment): mouse phosphoglycerate kinase 1 promoter
   3377..3976    +  CDS            PuroR: puromycin N-acetyltransferase; pac from Streptomyces alboniger; confers resistance to puromycin
   4036..4277    +  polyA_signal   PGK poly(A) signal (fragment): mouse phosphoglycerate kinase 1 polyadenylation signal
   4325..4358    +  protein_bind   loxP: Cre-mediated recombination occurs in the 8-bp core sequence (GCATACAT). Cre recombinase
   4391..4414    +  misc_feature   MCS (fragment): pBluescript multiple cloning site
   4414..5002    +  misc_feature   WPRE: woodchuck hepatitis virus posttranscriptional regulatory element
   5003..5022    +  misc_feature   MCS (fragment): pBluescript multiple cloning site
   5024..5524    +  CDS            nef (fragment): NEF_HV1LA - Experimental evidence at protein level: Swiss-Prot protein existence level 1. Extracellular Nef protein targets CD4(+) T-lymphocytes for apoptosis by interacting with CXCR4 surface receptors. From Human immunodeficiency virus type 1 group M subtype B (isolate Lai) (HIV-1).
   5531..5711    +  LTR            5' LTR (truncated): truncated 5' long terminal repeat (LTR) from HIV-1
   5773..6361    -  rep_origin     ori: high-copy-number ColE1/pMB1/pBR322/pUC origin of replication
   6532..7392    -  CDS            AmpR: β-lactamase; bla; confers resistance to ampicillin, carbenicillin, and related antibiotics
   7393..7497    -  promoter       AmpR promoter: bla
   7556..7608    -  misc_feature   bom (fragment): basis of mobility region from pBR322
