[The description below was written by a language model from this plasmid's Addgene catalogue record and pLannotate feature annotations shown in this document.]
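Description:
pSico shMAP3K2 human is an HIV-1-based lentiviral RNAi vector built on the pSico backbone and used to express a short hairpin RNA against the 3'UTR of human MAP3K2 (MEKK2). It is propagated in E. coli through a high-copy ColE1/pUC-type origin with ampicillin resistance (AmpR), and puromycin serves as the selectable marker in mammalian cells.

The viral portion begins with a CMV enhancer/promoter fused to a truncated 5' LTR, which drives transcription of the viral genome in packaging cells. This is followed by the Ψ packaging signal with a gag fragment, the Rev response element for nuclear export of the genomic RNA, and the cPPT/CTS element that aids nuclear import in transduced cells. A WPRE, a nef fragment and a second truncated LTR annotation close the transfer cassette.

The catalogue lists U6 as the shRNA promoter, but neither the U6 promoter nor the hairpin was annotated in the feature table. The table derives from a partial NGS assembly, so their exact positions cannot be read from it. What is annotated is a pair of same-orientation loxP sites flanking a mouse PGK promoter–PuroR–PGK poly(A) cassette. This matches the general pSico design, in which a floxed cassette interrupts the U6 shRNA unit and Cre-mediated excision restores hairpin expression. The record itself does not state that knockdown from this plasmid is Cre-dependent.

The stated purpose is shRNA expression for MAP3K2 knockdown in human cells. The associated work examined SMYD3-mediated lysine methylation of MAP3K2 in Ras-driven cancer.
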