Addgene plasmid #85656: pSico shMAP3K2 human
Purpose: expression of shRNA targeting human MAP3K2
Depositing lab: Julien Sage. Depositing organization: Stanford University. Publication: SMYD3 links lysine methylation of MAP3K2 to Ras-driven cancer. Mazur PK, Reynoird N, Khatri P, Jansen PW, Wilkinson AW, Liu S, Barbash O, Van Aller GS, Huddleston M, Dhanak D, Tummino PJ, Kruger RG, Garcia BA, Butte AJ, Vermeulen M, Sage J, Gozani O. Nature. 2014 Jun 12;510(7504):283-7. doi: 10.1038/nature13320. Epub 2014 May 21. PubMed 24847881.
Backbone
  Vector backbone: pSico
  Vector type: Mammalian Expression, Lentiviral, RNAi
  Selectable markers: Puromycin
Growth in bacteria
  Bacterial resistance: Ampicillin, 100 μg/mL
  Growth temperature: 37°C
  Growth strain: NEB Stable
  Copy number: Unknown
Gene/Insert
  Gene/Insert name: shRNA targeting 3'UTR of MAP3K2 (alt name: mitogen-activated protein kinase kinase kinase 2)
  gRNA/shRNA sequence: TGGATGATTTCACTAGGCATTTCAAGAGAATGCCTAGTGAAATCATCCTTTTTTC
  Species: H. sapiens (human)
  Entrez Gene: MAP3K2 (a.k.a. MEKK2, MEKK2B)
  Promoter: U6
  Cloning method: Unknown
  Sequencing primers: 5′ mU6-F
Terms and licenses: Academic/Nonprofit Terms; Industry Terms: Not Available to Industry
How to cite: pSico shMAP3K2 human was a gift from Julien Sage (Addgene plasmid # 85656 ; http://n2t.net/addgene:85656 ; RRID:Addgene_85656)
